>Addgene plasmid #1185 | p416 25Q GAL | addgene full sequence | sequence record 218131 | Addgene NGS Result
CGGATTAGAAGCCGCCGAGCGGGTGACAGCCCTCCGAAGGAAGACTCTCCTCCGTGCGTCCTCGTCTTCA
CCGGTCGCGTTCCTGAAACGCAGATGTGCCTCGCGCCGCACTGCTCCGAACAATAAAGATTCTACAATAC
TAGCTTTTATGGTTATGAAGAGGAAAAATTGGCAGTAACCTGGCCCCACAAACCTTCAAATGAACGAATC
AAATTAACAACCATAGGATGATAATGCGATTAGTTTTTTAGCCTTATTTCTGGGGTAATTAATCAGCGAA
GCGATGATTTTTGATCTATTAACAGATATATAAATGCAAAAACTGCATAACCACTTTAACTAATACTTTC
AACATTTTCGGTTTGTATTACTTCTTATTCAAATGTAATAAAAGTATCAACAAAAAATTGTTAATATACC
TCTATACTTTAACGTCAAGGAGAAAAAACCCCGGATTCTAGAACTAGTGGATCCCCCGGGCTGCAGGAAT
TCGATATCAAGCTTATCGATACCGTCGACCTCGAGGTCGACCGCCATGGCGACCCTGGAAAAGCTGATGA
AGGCCTTCGAGTCCCTCAAAAGCTTCCAACAGCAGCAACAGCAACAACAGCAGCAACAGCAACAACAGCA
GCAACAGCAACAACAGCAGCAACAGCAACAACCGCCACCACCTCCCCCTCCACCCCCACCTCCTCAACTT
CCTCAACCTCCTCCACAGGCACAGCCTCTGCTGCCTCAGCCACAACCTCCTCCACCTCCACCTCCACCTC
CTCCAGGCCCAGCTGTGGCTGAGGAGCCTCTGCACCGACCTGGATCCCTGGTGAGCAAGGGCGAGGAGCT
GTTCACCGGGGTGGTGCCCATCCTGGTCGAGCTGGACGGCGACGTAAACGGCCACAAGTTCAGCGTGTCC
GGCGAGGGCGAGGGCGATGCCACCTACGGCAAGCTGACCCTGAAGTTCATCTGCACCACCGGCAAGCTGC
CCGTGCCCTGGCCCACCCTCGTGACCACCCTGACCTACGGCGTGCAGTGCTTCAGCCGCTACCCCGACCA
CATGAAGCAGCACGACTTCTTCAAGTCCGCCATGCCCGAAGGCTACGTCCAGGAGCGCACCATCTTCTTC
AAGGACGACGGCAACTACAAGACCCGCGCCGAGGTGAAGTTCGAGGGCGACACCCTGGTGAACCGCATCG
AGCTGAAGGGCATCGACTTCAAGGAGGACGGCAACATCCTGGGGCACAAGCTGGAGTACAACTACAACAG
CCACAACGTCTATATCATGGCCGACAAGCAGAAGAACGGCATCAAGGTGAACTTCAAGATCCGCCACAAC
ATCGAGGACGGCAGCGTGCAGCTCGCCGACCACTACCAGCAGAACACCCCCATCGGCGACGGCCCCGTGC
TGCTGCCCGACAACCACTACCTGAGCACCCAGTCCGCCCTGAGCAAAGACCCCAACGAGAAGCGCGATCA
CATGGTCCTGCTGGAGTTCGTGACCGCCGCCGGGATCACTCTCGGCATGGACGAGCTGTACAAGTAATCT
AGCGACCTCGAGTCATGTAATTAGTTATGTCACGCTTACATTCACGCCCTCCCCCCACATCCGCTCTAAC
CGAAAAGGAAGGAGTTAGACAACCTGAAGTCTAGGTCCCTATTTATTTTTTTATAGTTATGTTAGTATTA
AGAACGTTATTTATATTTCAAATTTTTCTTTTTTTTCTGTACAGACGCGTGTACGCATGTAACATTATAC
TGAAAACCTTGCTTGAGAAGGTTTTGGGACGCTCGAAGGCTTTAATTTGCGGCCGGTACCCAATTCGCCC
TATAGTGAGTCGTATTACGCGCGCTCACTGGCCGTCGTTTTACAACGTCGTGACTGGGAAAACCCTGGCG
TTACCCAACTTAATCGCCTTGCAGCACATCCCCCTTTCGCCAGCTGGCGTAATAGCGAAGAGGCCCGCAC
CGATCGCCCTTCCCAACAGTTGCGCAGCCTGAATGGCGAATGG
[124 nt withheld, positions 2004-2127]
C
[91 nt withheld, positions 2129-2219]
A
[49 nt withheld, positions 2221-2269]
CCTTTGACGTTGGAGTCCACGTTCTTT
[37 nt withheld, positions 2297-2333]
ACCCTATCTCGGTCTATTCTTTTGATTTATAAGGGATTTTGCCGATTTCGGCCTATTGGTTAAAAAATGA
GCTGATTTAACAAAAATTTAACGCGAATTTTAACAAAATATTAACGCTTACAATTTCCTGATGCGGTATT
TTCTCCTTACGCATCTGTGCGGTATTTCACACCGCATAGGGTAATAACTGATATAATTAAATTGAAGCTC
TAATTTGTGAGTTTAGTATACATGCATTTACTTATAATACAGTTTTTTAGTTTTGCTGGCCGCATCTTCT
CAAATATGCTTCCCAGCCTGCTTTTCTGTAACGTTCACCCTCTACCTTAGCATCCCTTCCCTTTGCAAAT
AGTCCTCTTCCAACAATAATAATGTCAGATCCTGTAGAGACCACATCATCCACGGTTCTATACTGTTGAC
CCAATGCGTCTCCCTTGTCATCTAAACCCACACCGGGTGTCATAATCAACCAATCGTAACCTTCATCTCT
TCCACCCATGTCTCTTTGAGCAATAAAGCCGATAACAAAATCTTTGTCGCTCTTCGCAATGTCAACAGTA
CCCTTAGTATATTCTCCAGTAGATAGGGAGCCCTTGCATGACAATTCTGCTAACATCAAAAGGCCTCTAG
GTTCCTTTGTTACTTCTTCTGCCGCCTGCTTCAAACCGCTAACAATACCTGGGCCCACCACACCGTGTGC
ATTCGTAATGTCTGCCCATTCTGCTATTCTGTATACACCCGCAGAGTACTGCAATTTGACTGTATTACCA
ATGTCAGCAAATTTTCTGTCTTCGAAGAGTAAAAAATTGTACTTGGCGGATAATGCCTTTAGCGGCTTAA
CTGTGCCCTCCATGGAAAAATCAGTCAAGATATCCACATGTGTTTTTAGTAAACAAATTTTGGGACCTAA
TGCTTCAACTAACTCCAGTAATTCCTTGGTGGTACGAACATCCAATGAAGCACACAAGTTTGTTTGCTTT
TCGTGCATGATATTAAATAGCTTGGCAGCAACAGGACTAGGATGAGTAGCAGCACGTTCCTTATATGTAG
CTTTCGACATGATTTATCTTCGTTTCCTGCAGGTTTTTGTTCTGTGCAGTTGGGTTAAGAATACTGGGCA
ATTTCATGTTTCTTCAACACTACATATGCGTATATATACCAATCTAAGTCTGTGCTCCTTCCTTCGTTCT
TCCTTCTGTTCGGAGATTACCGAATCAAAAAAATTTCAAGGAAACCGAAATCAAAAAAAAGAATAAAAAA
AAAATGATGAATTGAAAAGGTGGTATGGTGCACTCTCAGTACAATCTGCTCTGATGCCGCATAGTTAAGC
CAGCCCCGACACCCGCCAACACCCGCTGACGCGCCCTGACGGGCTTGTCTGCTCCCGGCATCCGCTTACA
GACAAGCTGTGACCGTCTCCGGGAGCTGCATGTGTCAGAGGTTTTCACCGTCATCACCGAAACGCGCGAG
ACGAAAGGGCCTCGTGATACGCCTATTTTTATAGGTTAATGTCATGATAATAATGGTTTCTTAGACGGAT
CGCTTGCCTGTAACTTACACGCGCCTCGTATCTTTTAATGATGGAATAATTTGGGAATTTACTCTGTGTT
TATTTATTTTTATGTTTTGTATTTGGATTTTAGAAAGTAAATAAAGAAGGTAGAAGAGTTACGGAATGAA
GAAAAAAAAATAAACAAAGGTTTAAAAAATTTCAACAAAAAGCGTACTTTACATATATATTTATTAGACA
AGAAAAGCAGATTAAATAGATATACATTCGATTAACGATAAGTAAAATGTAAAATCACAGGATTTTCGTG
TGTGGTCTTCTACACAGACAAGATGAAACAATTCGGCATTAATACCTGAGAGCAGGAAGAGCAAGATAAA
AGGTAGTATTTGTTGGCGATCCCCCTAGAGTCTTTTACATCTTCGGAAAACAAAAACTATTTTTTCTTTA
ATTTCTTTTTTTACTTTCTATTTTTAATTTATATATTTATATTAAAAAATTTAAATTATAATTATTTTTA
TAGCACGTGATGAAAAGGACCCAGGTGGCACTTTTCGGGGAAATGTGCGCGGAACCCCTATTTGTTTATT
TTTCTAAATACATTCAAATATGTATCCGCTCATGAGACAATAACCCTGATAAATGCTTCAATAATATTGA
AAAAGGAAGAGTATGAGTATTCAACATTTCCGTGTCGCCCTTATTCCCTTTTTTGCGGCATTTTGCCTTC
CTGTTTTTGCTCACCCAGAAACGCTGGTGAAAGTAAAAGATGCTGAAGATCAGTTGGGTGCACGAGTGGG
TTACATCGAACTGGATCTCAACAGCGGTAAGATCCTTGAGAGTTTTCGCCCCGAAGAACGTTTTCCAATG
ATGAGCACTTTTAAAGTTCTGCTATGTGGCGCGGTATTATCCCGTATTGACGCCGGGCAAGAGCAACTCG
GTCGCCGCATACACTATTCTCAGAATGACTTGGTTGAGTACTCACCAGTCACAGAAAAGCATCTTACGGA
TGGCATGACAGTAAGAGAATTATGCAGTGCTGCCATAACCATGAGTGATAACACTGCGGCCAACTTACTT
CTGACAACGATCGGAGGACCGAAGGAGCTAACCGCTTTTTTGCACAACATGGGGGATCATGTAACTCGCC
TTGATCGTTGGGAACCGGAGCTGAATGAAGCCATACCAAACGACGAGCGTGACACCACGATGCCTGTAGC
AATGGCAACAACGTTGCGCAAACTATTAACTGGCGAACTACTTACTCTAGCTTCCCGGCAACAATTAATA
GACTGGATGGAGGCGGATAAAGTTGCAGGACCACTTCTGCGCTCGGCCCTTCCGGCTGGCTGGTTTATTG
CTGATAAATCTGGAGCCGGTGAGCGTGGGTCTCGCGGTATCATTGCAGCACTGGGGCCAGATGGTAAGCC
CTCCCGTATCGTAGTTATCTACACGACGGGGAGTCAGGCAACTATGGATGAACGAAATAGACAGATCGCT
GAGATAGGTGCCTCACTGATTAAGCATTGGTAACTGTCAGACCAAGTTTACTCATATATACTTTAGATTG
ATTTAAAACTTCATTTTTAATTTAAAAGGATCTAGGTGAAGATCCTTTTTGATAATCTCATGACCAAAAT
CCCTTAACGTGAGTTTTCGTTCCACTGAGCGTCAGACCCCGTAGAAAAGATCAAAGGATCTTCTTGAGAT
CCTTTTTTTCTGCGCGTAATCTGCTGCTTGCAAACAAAAAAACCACCGCTACCAGCGGTGGTTTGTTTGC
CGGATCAAGAGCTACCAACTCTTTTTCCGAAGGTAACTGGCTTCAGCAGAGCGCAGATACCAAATACTGT
TCTTCTAGTGTAGCCGTAGTTAGGCCACCACTTCAAGAACTCTGTAGCACCGCCTACATACCTCGCTCTG
CTAATCCTGTTACCAGTGGCTGCTGCCAGTGGCGATAAGTCGTGTCTTACCGGGTTGGACTCAAGACGAT
AGTTACCGGATAAGGCGCAGCGGTCGGGCTGAACGGGGGGTTCGTGCACACAGCCCAGCTTGGAGCGAAC
GACCTACACCGAACTGAGATACCTACAGCGTGAGCTATGAGAAAGCGCCACGCTTCCCGAAGGGAGAAAG
GCGGACAGGTATCCGGTAAGCGGCAGGGTCGGAACAGGAGAGCGCACGAGGGAGCTTCCAGGGGGAAACG
CCTGGTATCTTTATAGTCCTGTCGGGTTTCGCCACCTCTGACTTGAGCGTCGATTTTTGTGATGCTCGTC
AGGGGGGCGGAGCCTATGGAAAAACGCCAGCAACGCGGCCTTTTTACGGTTCCTGGCCTTTTGCTGGCCT
TTTGCTCACATGTTCTTTCCTGCGTTATCCCCTGATTCTGTGGATAACCGTATTACCGCCTTTGAGTGAG
CTGATACCGCTCGCCGCAGCCGAACGACCGAGCGCAGCGAGTCAGTGAGCGAGGAAGCGGAAGAGCGCCC
AATACGCAAACCGCCTCTCCCCGCGCGTTGGCCGATTCATTAATGCAGCTGGCACGACAGGTTTCCCGAC
TGGAAAGCGGGCAGTGAGCGCAACGCAATTAATGTGAGTTAGCTCACTCATTAGGCACCCCAGGCTTTAC
ACTTTATGCTTCCGGCTCGTATGTTGTGTGGAATTGTGAGCGGATAACAATTTCACACAGGAAACAGCTA
TGACCATGATTACGCCAAGCGCGCAATTAACCCTCACTAAAGGGAACAAAAGCTGGAGCTCTAGTA
Features (pLannotate 1.2.2; 21 found; start..end, strand, type, name):
      1..442     +  promoter       GAL1 promoter: S. cerevisiae GAL1; inducible promoter, regulated by Gal4
    457..526     +  misc_feature   MCS (fragment): pBluescript multiple cloning site
    819..1537    +  CDS            EGFP (fragment): the original enhanced GFP (Yang et al., 1996) mammalian codon-optimized
   1553..1800    +  terminator     CYC1 terminator: S. cerevisiae CYC1; transcription terminator for CYC1
   1819..1837    -  promoter       T7 promoter: promoter for bacteriophage T7 RNA polymerase
   1845..2000    +  CDS            lacZα (fragment): LacZα fragment of β-galactosidase; lacZ fragment
   2004..2432    +  rep_origin     f1 ori (sequence partly withheld): f1 bacteriophage origin of replication; arrow indicates direction of (+) strand synthesis
   2460..2511    -  misc_feature   bom (fragment): basis of mobility region from pBR322
   2590..3393    -  CDS            URA3: orotidine-5'-phosphate decarboxylase, required for uracil biosynthesis; S. cerevisiae URA3; yeast auxotrophic marker, counterselectable with 5-fluoroorotic acid (5-FOA)
   3394..3609    -  promoter       URA3 promoter: S. cerevisiae URA3
   3617..3666    -  misc_feature   bom (fragment): basis of mobility region from pBR322
   3768..3803    -  CDS            rop (fragment): Rop protein, which maintains plasmids at low copy number; rop
   3871..4374    -  misc_feature   CEN/ARS: S. cerevisiae CEN6 centromere fused to an autonomously replicating sequence
   4411..4515    +  promoter       AmpR promoter: bla
   4516..5376    +  CDS            AmpR: β-lactamase; bla; confers resistance to ampicillin, carbenicillin, and related antibiotics
   5547..6135    +  rep_origin     ori: high-copy-number ColE1/pMB1/pBR322/pUC origin of replication
   6318..6410    +  CDS            lacI (fragment): lac repressor; lacI; The lac repressor binds to the lac operator to inhibit transcription in E. coli. This inhibition can be relieved by adding lactose or isopropyl-β-D-thiogalactopyranoside (IPTG).
   6423..6444    +  protein_bind   CAP binding site: CAP binding activates transcription in the presence of cAMP. E. coli catabolite activator protein
   6459..6489    +  promoter       lac promoter: promoter for the E. coli lac operon
   6497..6513    +  protein_bind   lac operator: The lac repressor binds to the lac operator to inhibit transcription in E. coli. This inhibition can be relieved by adding lactose or isopropyl-β-D-thiogalactopyranoside (IPTG). lac repressor encoded by lacI
   6558..6576    +  promoter       T3 promoter: promoter for bacteriophage T3 RNA polymerase
