[The description below was written by a language model from this plasmid's Addgene catalogue record and pLannotate feature annotations shown in this document.]
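Description:
p416 25Q GAL is a yeast expression plasmid built on the p416 GAL backbone, a centromeric E. coli–S. cerevisiae shuttle vector. In yeast it is maintained through a CEN6/ARS element, which keeps the plasmid at about one or a few copies per cell. It is selected by the URA3 marker under its own promoter, which complements uracil auxotrophy and can be counterselected with 5-FOA. In bacteria it replicates from a ColE1/pUC-type origin and carries the β-lactamase gene for ampicillin resistance. The feature annotation labels this origin high-copy, whereas the catalogue lists the plasmid as low copy. An f1 origin, lacZα and lac regulatory remnants, and flanking T3 and T7 promoters are leftovers of the pBluescript-derived scaffold.

The payload is an N-terminal fragment of human huntingtin (HTT) of about 250 bp, containing a polyglutamine tract of 25 residues and fused at its C terminus to GFP. The fragment was inserted at an XhoI site. The feature table does not annotate the huntingtin segment itself, but it presumably occupies the unannotated gap between the polylinker fragment and the EGFP coding sequence. Expression is driven by the galactose-inducible, Gal4-regulated GAL1 promoter and terminated by the CYC1 terminator, so production of the fusion can be switched on by changing the carbon source.

According to the associated publication, the construct belongs to work on how huntingtin aggregation in yeast depends on polyglutamine length and chaperone expression. The GFP tag allows the distribution of the fusion protein to be followed by fluorescence.
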