Addgene plasmid #1185: p416 25Q GAL
Depositing lab: Susan Lindquist. Depositing organization: Whitehead Institute for Biomedical Research. Publication: Aggregation of huntingtin in yeast varies with the length of the polyglutamine expansion and the expression of chaperone proteins. Krobitsch S, Lindquist S. Proc Natl Acad Sci U S A 2000 Feb 15;97(4):1589-94. 10.1073/pnas.97.4.1589 PubMed 10677504.
Backbone
  Vector backbone: p416 GAL
  Vector type: Yeast Expression
  Selectable markers: URA3
Growth in bacteria
  Bacterial resistance: Ampicillin, 100 μg/mL
  Growth temperature: 37°C
  Growth strain: DH5alpha
  Copy number: Low Copy
Gene/Insert
  Gene/Insert name: htt 25Q
  Species: H. sapiens (human)
  Insert size (bp): 250
  GenBank ID: NM_002111
  Entrez Gene: HTT (a.k.a. HD, IT15, LOMARS)
  Tag / fusion protein: GFP (C terminal on insert)
  Cloning method: Restriction Enzyme; 5′ cloning site XhoI (not destroyed); 3′ cloning site XhoI (not destroyed)
  Sequencing primers: 5′ M13R; 3′ EGFP-N
Terms and licenses: Academic/Nonprofit Terms; Industry Terms: Not Available to Industry
Depositor comments: N terminal region of Ht with polyQ repeat length of 25 fused to GFP.
How to cite: p416 25Q GAL was a gift from Susan Lindquist (Addgene plasmid # 1185 ; http://n2t.net/addgene:1185 ; RRID:Addgene_1185)
