>Addgene plasmid #1185 | p416 25Q GAL | addgene partial sequence | sequence record 16436 | GAL1 5'-AATATACCTCTATACTTTAACGTC-3'
TGGATCCCCCGGGCTGCAGGAATTCGATATCAAGCTTATCGATACCGTCGACCTCGAGGTCGACCGCCAT
GGCGACCCTGGAAAAGCTGATGAAGGCCTTCGAGTCCCTCAAAAGCTTCCAACAGCAGCAACAGCAACAA
CAGCAGCAACAGCAACAACAGCAGCAACAGCAACAACAGCAGCAACAGCAACAACCGCCACCACCTCCCC
CTCCACCCCCACCTCCTCAACTTCCTCAACCTCCTCCACAGGCACAGCCTCTGCTGCCTCAGCCACAACC
TCCTCCACCTCCACCTCCACCTCCTCCAGGCCCAGCTGTGGCTGAGGAGCCTCTGCACCGACCTGGATCC
CTGGTGAGCAAGGGCGAGGAGCTGTTCACCGGGGTGGTGCCCATCCTGGTCGAGCTGGACGGCGACGTAA
ACGGCCACAAGTTCAGCGTGTCCGGCGAGGGCGAGGGCGATGCCACCTACGGCAAGCTGACCCTGAAGTT
CATCTGCACCACCGGCAAGCTGCCCGTGCCCTGGCCCACCCTCGTGACCACCCTGACCTACGGCGTGCAG
TGCTTCAGCCGCTACCCCGACCACATGAAGCAGCACGACTTCTTCAAGTCCGCCATGCCCGAAGGCTACG
TCCAGGAGCGCACCATCTTCTTCAAGGACGACGGCAACTACGAGACCCGCGCCGAGGTGAAGTTCGAGGG
CGACACCCTGGTGAACCGCATCGAGCT
